Addgene plasmid #210873: pSL4673 (pEffector_TnpB4,ωRNA)
Purpose: Expresses GstTnpB4 and native ωRNA from constitutive promoters
Depositing lab: Samuel H. Sternberg. Depositing organization: Columbia University. Publication: Transposon-encoded nucleases use guide RNAs to promote their selfish spread. Meers C, Le HC, Pesari SR, Hoffmann FT, Walker MWG, Gezelle J, Tang S, Sternberg SH. Nature. 2023 Sep 27. doi: 10.1038/s41586-023-06597-1. PubMed 37758954.
Backbone
  Vector backbone: pCDFDuet-1
  Vector type: Bacterial Expression
Growth in bacteria
  Bacterial resistance: Spectinomycin, 50 μg/mL
  Growth temperature: 37°C
  Growth strain: DH5alpha
  Copy number: High Copy
Gene/Insert
  Gene/Insert name: GstTnpB4
  Species: Geobacillus Stearothermophilus
Terms and licenses: Academic/Nonprofit Terms; Industry Terms: Not Available to Industry
How to cite: pSL4673 (pEffector_TnpB4,ωRNA) was a gift from Samuel H. Sternberg (Addgene plasmid # 210873 ; http://n2t.net/addgene:210873 ; RRID:Addgene_210873)
