[The description below was written by a language model from this plasmid's Addgene catalogue record and pLannotate feature annotations shown in this document.]
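Description:
pSL4673 (pEffector_TnpB4,ωRNA) is a bacterial expression plasmid built on the pCDFDuet-1 backbone and designed to produce GstTnpB4, a TnpB-family protein from Geobacillus stearothermophilus, together with its native ωRNA guide in E. coli. It replicates from the CloDF13 (CDF) origin, which is compatible with other common origins, so the plasmid can be maintained alongside additional plasmids in the same cell. Selection is through the aadA (SmR) aminoglycoside adenylyltransferase gene, driven by the AmpR promoter and conferring spectinomycin/streptomycin resistance. The record lists the plasmid as high copy. The backbone also carries lacI with its own promoter, a CAP binding site and a short residual fragment of a tetracycline resistance gene; these appear to be backbone carry-over rather than functional parts of the payload.

According to the record, both the protein and the ωRNA are expressed from constitutive promoters. This fits the annotation of two reverse-strand promoters of the synthetic J23119 family, one full-length and one detected as a partial match to the SpeI variant, along with two reverse-strand T7 terminators. The automated feature table does not annotate the TnpB4 coding sequence or the ωRNA. An unannotated stretch of roughly 1.2 kb lies between the first T7 terminator and the J23119(SpeI) fragment and could hold the TnpB4 gene, but the record does not state which promoter drives which component or where the ωRNA lies. TnpB proteins are transposon-encoded, RNA-guided nucleases, and the "pEffector" name suggests this plasmid supplies the nuclease–guide pair in bacterial assays of ωRNA-directed DNA targeting, probably alongside compatible partner plasmids.
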