Features (pLannotate 1.2.2; 11 found; start..end, strand, type, name):
    143..177     -  promoter       J23119 promoter: bacterial promoter (Registry of Standard Biological Parts BBa J23119)
    183..260     +  promoter       lacI promoter: lacI
    261..1343    +  CDS            lacI: lac repressor; lacI; The lac repressor binds to the lac operator to inhibit transcription in E. coli. This inhibition can be relieved by adding lactose or isopropyl-β-D-thiogalactopyranoside (IPTG).
   1356..1377    +  protein_bind   CAP binding site: CAP binding activates transcription in the presence of cAMP. E. coli catabolite activator protein
   1392..1456    +  CDS            TcR (fragment): tetracycline efflux protein; tet; confers resistance to tetracycline
   1553..2291    +  rep_origin     CloDF13 ori: Plasmids containing the CloDF13 (CDF) origin of replication can be propagated in E. coli cells that contain additional plasmids with compatible origins.
   2339..2430    +  promoter       AmpR promoter: bla
   2431..3222    +  CDS            SmR: aminoglycoside adenylyltransferase (Murphy, 1985); aadA; confers resistance to spectinomycin and streptomycin
   3393..3440    -  terminator     T7 terminator: transcription terminator for bacteriophage T7 RNA polymerase
   4633..4651    -  promoter       J23119(SpeI) promoter (fragment): bacterial promoter (Registry of Standard Biological Parts BBa J23119) modified to end with an SpeI site
   4670..4717    -  terminator     T7 terminator: transcription terminator for bacteriophage T7 RNA polymerase
>Addgene plasmid #210873 | pSL4673 (pEffector_TnpB4,ωRNA) | addgene full sequence | sequence record 418055 | Addgene NGS Result
ATCAGGGGGCAGGTTGACAACTACCCAACGACGCAGGTCATGCCTGTGTCGTTCCTTCAACGATGTACTC
TATTCCTTTTCGTTGAAGGTTCATAGCACCAATGCGGTCATCGTTTGAGGTATACTCGAGGTATATCTCC
ACGCTAGCATTATACCTAGGACTGAGCTAGCTGTCAATCCCGGACACCATCGAATGGCGCAAAACCTTTC
GCGGTATGGCATGATAGCGCCCGGAAGAGAGTCAATTCAGGGTGGTGAATGTGAAACCAGTAACGTTATA
CGATGTCGCAGAGTATGCCGGTGTCTCTTATCAGACCGTTTCCCGCGTGGTGAACCAGGCCAGCCACGTT
TCTGCGAAAACGCGGGAAAAAGTGGAAGCGGCGATGGCGGAGCTGAATTACATTCCCAACCGCGTGGCAC
AACAACTGGCGGGCAAACAGTCGTTGCTGATTGGCGTTGCCACCTCCAGTCTGGCCCTGCACGCGCCGTC
GCAAATTGTCGCGGCGATTAAATCTCGCGCCGATCAACTGGGTGCCAGCGTGGTGGTGTCGATGGTAGAA
CGAAGCGGCGTCGAAGCCTGTAAAGCGGCGGTGCACAATCTTCTCGCGCAACGCGTCAGTGGGCTGATCA
TTAACTATCCGCTGGATGACCAGGATGCCATTGCTGTGGAAGCTGCCTGCACTAATGTTCCGGCGTTATT
TCTTGATGTCTCTGACCAGACACCCATCAACAGTATTATTTTCTCCCATGAAGACGGTACGCGACTGGGC
GTGGAGCATCTGGTCGCATTGGGTCACCAGCAAATCGCGCTGTTAGCGGGCCCATTAAGTTCTGTCTCGG
CGCGTCTGCGTCTGGCTGGCTGGCATAAATATCTCACTCGCAATCAAATTCAGCCGATAGCGGAACGGGA
AGGCGACTGGAGTGCCATGTCCGGTTTTCAACAAACCATGCAAATGCTGAATGAGGGCATCGTTCCCACT
GCGATGCTGGTTGCCAACGATCAGATGGCGCTGGGCGCAATGCGCGCCATTACCGAGTCCGGGCTGCGCG
TTGGTGCGGACATCTCGGTAGTGGGATACGACGATACCGAAGACAGCTCATGTTATATCCCGCCGTTAAC
CACCATCAAACAGGATTTTCGCCTGCTGGGGCAAACCAGCGTGGACCGCTTGCTGCAACTCTCTCAGGGC
CAGGCGGTGAAGGGCAATCAGCTGTTGCCCGTCTCACTGGTGAAAAGAAAAACCACCCTGGCGCCCAATA
CGCAAACCGCCTCTCCCCGCGCGTTGGCCGATTCATTAATGCAGCTGGCACGACAGGTTTCCCGACTGGA
AAGCGGGCAGTGAGCGCAACGCAATTAATGTAAGTTAGCTCACTCATTAGGCACCGGGATCTCGACCGAT
GCCCTTGAGAGCCTTCAACCCAGTCAGCTCCTTCCGGTGGGCGCGGGGCATGACTAACATGAGAATTACA
ACTTATATCGTATGGGGCTGACTTCAGGTGCTACATTTGAAGAGATAAATTGCACTGAAATCTAGAGCGG
TTCAGTAGAAAAGATCAAAGGATCTTCTTGAGATCCTTTTTTTCTGCGCGTAATCTTTTGCCCTGTAAAC
GAAAAAACCACCTGGGGAGGTGGTTTGATCGAAGGTTAAGTCAGTTGGGGAACTGCTTAACCGTGGTAAC
TGGCTTTCGCAGAGCACAGCAACCAAATCTGTCCTTCCAGTGTAGCCGGACTTTGGCGCACACTTCAAGA
GCAACCGCGTGTTTAGCTAAACAAATCCTCTGCGAACTCCCAGTTACCAATGGCTGCTGCCAGTGGCGTT
TTACCGTGCTTTTCCGGGTTGGACTCAAGTGAACAGTTACCGGATAAGGCGCAGCAGTCGGGCTGAACGG
GGAGTTCTTGCTTACAGCCCAGCTTGGAGCGAACGACCTACACCGAGCCGAGATACCAGTGTGTGAGCTA
TGAGAAAGCGCCACACTTCCCGTAAGGGAGAAAGGCGGAACAGGTATCCGGTAAACGGCAGGGTCGGAAC
AGGAGAGCGCAAGAGGGAGCGACCCGCCGGAAACGGTGGGGATCTTTAAGTCCTGTCGGGTTTCGCCCGT
ACTGTCAGATTCATGGTTGAGCCTCACGGCTCCCACAGATGCACCGGAAAAGCGTCTGTTTATGTGAACT
CTGGCAGGAGGGCGGAGCCTATGGAAAAACGCCACCGGCGCGGCCCTGCTGTTTTGCCTCACATGTTAGT
CCCCTGCTTATCCACGGAATCTGTGGGTAACTTTGTATGTGTCCGCAGCGCCCGCCGCAGTCTCACGCCC
GGAGCGTAGCGACCGAGTGAGCTAGCTATTTGTTTATTTTTCTAAATACATTCAAATATGTATCCGCTCA
TGAGACAATAACCCTGATAAATGCTTCAATAATATTGAAAAAGGAAGAGTATGAGGGAAGCGGTGATCGC
CGAAGTATCGACTCAACTATCAGAGGTAGTTGGCGTCATCGAGCGCCATCTCGAACCGACGTTGCTGGCC
GTACATTTGTACGGCTCCGCAGTGGATGGCGGCCTGAAGCCACACAGTGATATTGATTTGCTGGTTACGG
TGACCGTAAGGCTTGATGAAACAACGCGGCGAGCTTTGATCAACGACCTTTTGGAAACTTCGGCTTCCCC
TGGAGAGAGCGAGATTCTCCGCGCTGTAGAAGTCACCATTGTTGTGCACGACGACATCATTCCGTGGCGT
TATCCAGCTAAGCGCGAACTGCAATTTGGAGAATGGCAGCGCAATGACATTCTTGCAGGTATCTTCGAGC
CAGCCACGATCGACATTGATCTGGCTATCTTGCTGACAAAAGCAAGAGAACATAGCGTTGCCTTGGTAGG
TCCAGCGGCGGAGGAACTCTTTGATCCGGTTCCTGAACAGGATCTATTTGAGGCGCTAAATGAAACCTTA
ACGCTATGGAACTCGCCGCCCGACTGGGCTGGCGATGAGCGAAATGTAGTGCTTACGTTGTCCCGCATTT
GGTACAGCGCAGTAACCGGCAAAATCGCGCCGAAGGATGTCGCTGCCGACTGGGCAATGGAGCGCCTGCC
GGCCCAGTATCAGCCCGTCATACTTGAAGCTAGACAGGCTTATCTTGGACAAGAAGAAGATCGCTTGGCC
TCGCGCGCAGATCAGTTGGAAGAATTTGTCCACTACGTGAAAGGCGAGATCACCAAGGTAGTCGGCAAAT
AATGTCTAACAATTCGTTCAAGCCGAGGGGCCGCAAGATCCGGCCACGATGACCCGGTCGTCGGTTCAGG
GCAGGGTCGTTAAATAGCCGCTTATGTCTATTGCTGGTTTACCGGTTTATTGACTACCGGAAGCAGTGTG
ACCGTGTGCTTCTCAAATGCCTGAGGTTTCAGCAAAAAACCCCTCAAGACCCGTTTAGAGGCCCCAAGGG
GTTATGCTAGTTATTGCTCAGCGGTGGCAGCAGGAGCTCTTATCACGCTTGGGTGGTGCCTTCAACAATA
TATTCAATCCCCTTACGTTGCAAGTTCATGGCCCCGATACGGTCATCGTTGCTCGTGTAGCCGCAAGTGC
GACAACAGAAGGTGTGGGTGCGCTTTTTACGGTTGGCTTTTTCTGTATGTCCACATTTGGGGCAGGTCAA
GGATGTGTAATGAGGAGCGACGACGATAACCTTGGACCCATGCAAGCGTGCCTTGTACTCTAACATTTGA
CGGAATTGATAAAATGCCCAAGACACCGTCTCGTAACGGTCGTGGATGCGCACACGTTCTGTTTTCTCGC
GGATCCCCGTAAGGTCTTCCAAAACGAACAACGTGCGTTCGCCGTATTGACGCACTAATGCTTTAGTAAC
TGCATGGTTCACGTCAGTCATCCAGCGATTCTCACGTTGGCCGATGGTTTTCAGCTTGCGACGTGCCGAG
GCCGTTCCCTTTTGCTGAAGCGTTTTGCGCATACGTTTGTACTTAGCGCGCATGTGTTTAATCTTACGAC
CGTTAAAAAAAATGGTTTTTCCTTGCGAGTCATAAGCAACAGCCAAGAAGTTCACACCCACATCCACCCC
AACGACCTGGCGAATATTGTGTTCATCCACGGTAGGAATTGTTTTAGTCATCGGGATGTGCAGAAAAAAT
TTGTTATGTTTGTAAACCAGCTTGGCCGTTCCAAAAGTCCAGGACCCGTCAAAATAAGGTTCCATACCTT
TCGGTTCAAATGAGACCTTGATGCGTCCTTCCAGGGTGTTGACGGAAAAAAGGCCTTGGACAATGGAGTA
GTCACGATTCCAAACCAAGTCGTATTCTGGTTTCTTGAAGCGTACCAAGGTCCACTCATGGCCATTAGAC
TTTAACGAACGATAACGAGCGATAACTGTTTTGATCACCGATTGGGCCATTTGTGAACGCAGTGCGTAGT
TAGAACGCAGTAAGCGGTATGTCATGTCATGCAGTTTTGCTTGGGCCAGCACCTTTGTGTCAAAAATTAC
TACTGAAACGGCATTACAGGCTTGACGGTAAGCTGATAATGTAGCCTTTAATACTTCAGCCTGTTCCGCA
GTAGGGTAAATTTTGATTTTTGCGGTCAGCGTCATATCCATGGTATATCTCCTTGGTACCGTATATCTCC
ACGCTAGCATAGTACCTAGGACTGAGCTAGCCGTAAAAGTCGACTTCAGCAAAAAACCCCTCAAGACCCG
TTTAGAGGCCCCAAGGGGTTATGCTAGTTATTGCGGCCGCGAGTAAGGAACCGGACCAATTTGCACAACA
AACAAGAGGGGCGGTCAACTACCCCCACTTAGCTAACGCTTGAAGTGGGGGCTTGCAACTCCCCAGAAGT
GCGAGCGGACTTCGTCCTCCTTCCTTGACTTGGGGTTGC
